>Addgene plasmid #108473 | pCR3-vsv-INCENP d543-746 | addgene full sequence | sequence record 208576 | Addgene NGS Result
GACGGATCGGGAGATCTCCCGATCCCCTATGGTGCACTCTCAGTACAATCTGCTCTGATGCCGCATAGTT
AAGCCAGTATCTGCTCCCTGCTTGTGTGTTGGAGGTCGCTGAGTAGTGCGCGAGCAAAATTTAAGCTACA
ACAAGGCAAGGCTTGACCGACAATTGCATGAAGAATCTGCTTAGGGTTAGGCGTTTTGCGCTGCTTCGCG
ATGTACGGGCCAGATATACGCGTTGACATTGATTATTGACTAGTTATTAATAGTAATCAATTACGGGGTC
ATTAGTTCATAGCCCATATATGGAGTTCCGCGTTACATAACTTACGGTAAATGGCCCGCCTGGCTGACCG
CCCAACGACCCCCGCCCATTGACGTCAATAATGACGTATGTTCCCATAGTAACGCCAATAGGGACTTTCC
ATTGACGTCAATGGGTGGAGTATTTACGGTAAACTGCCCACTTGGCAGTACATCAAGTGTATCATATGCC
AAGTACGCCCCCTATTGACGTCAATGACGGTAAATGGCCCGCCTGGCATTATGCCCAGTACATGACCTTA
TGGGACTTTCCTACTTGGCAGTACATCTACGTATTAGTCATCGCTATTACCATGGTGATGCGGTTTTGGC
AGTACATCAATGGGCGTGGATAGCGGTTTGACTCACGGGGATTTCCAAGTCTCCACCCCATTGACGTCAA
TGGGAGTTTGTTTTGGCACCAAAATCAACGGGACTTTCCAAAATGTCGTAACAACTCCGCCCCATTGACG
CAAATGGGCGGTAGGCGTGTACGGTGGGAGGTCTATATAAGCAGAGCTCTCTGGCTAACTAGAGAACCCA
CTGCTTACTGGCTTATCGAAATTAATACGACTCACTATAGGGAGACCCAAGCTTGGTACCGCCACCATGT
ACACCGACATCGAGATGAACCGGTTGGGCAAGGGGACGACGGCCCCAGGGCCCATTCACCTGCTGGAGCT
CTGTGACCAGAAGCTCATGGAGTTTCTCTGCAACATGGATAATAAGGACTTGGTGTGGCTTGAGGAGATC
CAAGAGGAGGCCGAGCGCATGTTCACCAGAGAATTCAGCAAAGAGCCAGAGCTGATGCCCAAAACACCTT
CTCAGAAGAACCGACGGAAGAAGAGACGGATTTCTTATGTTCAGGATGAAAACAGAGATCCCATCAGGAG
AAGGTTATCCCGCAGAAAGTCTCGGAGCAGCCAGCTGAGCTCCCGACGCCTCCGCAGCAAGGACAGTGTA
GAGAAGCTGGCTACAGTGGTCGGGGAGAACGGCTCCGTTCTGCGGCGTGTGACCCGTGCTGCGGCTGCAG
CTGCCGCGGCTACCATGGCATTGGCTGCACCTTCTTCACCCACCCCTGAGTCTCCCACGATGCTGACTAA
GAAGCCCGAGGATAACCACACCCAGTGCCAGCTGGTGCCTGTGGTGGAGATCGGCATCAGTGAGCGCCAG
AATGCTGAGCAGCATGTCACCCAGCTCATGTCCACCGAGCCTCTGCCCCGCACTCTGTCCCCGACTCCAG
CTTCAGCCACAGCTCCAACCTCCCAGGGCATCCCGACATCAGATGAGGAATCAACACCTAAGAAGTCGAA
GGCCAGGATACTGGAGTCCATCACAGTGAGCTCCCTGATGGCTACACCCCAGGACCCCAAGGGTCAAGGG
GTCGGGACGGGGCGGTCTGCGTCTAAGCTCAGGATTGCGCAGGTCTCCCCTGGCCCACGGGACTCGCCAG
CCTTTCCAGATTCTCCATGGCGGGAGCGGGTGCTGGCTCCCATCCTGCCGGATAACTTCTCCACGCCCAC
GGGCTCTCGCACGGACTCTCAATCGGTGCGGCACAGCCCGATCGCCCCGTCTTCCCCGAGTCCCCGAGTC
TTAGCCCAGAAGTACTCTCTGGTGGCCAAACAGGAAAGTGTTGTCCGCAGGGCGAGCAGAAGGCTTGCCA
AGAAGACTGCCGAAGAGCCAGCTGCCTCTGGCCGCATCATCTGTCACAGTTACCTGGAGAGGCTCCTGAA
TGTTGAGGTGCCCCAGAAAGTTGGTTCTGAGCAGAAGGAACCCCCCGAGGAGGCTGAGCCTGTGGCGGCA
GCTGAGCCAGAGGTCCCTGAGAACAACGGAAATAACTCGTGGCCCCACAATGACACAGAGATCGCCAACA
GCACACCCAACCCGAAGCCTGCAGCCAGCAGCCCGGAAACACCCTCTGCAGGGCAGCAAGAGGCCAAGAC
GGACCAAGCAGATGGACCCAGAGAGCCACCGCAGAGTGCCAGGAGGAAGCGCAGCTACAAGCAGGCCGTG
AGTGAGCTGGACGAGGAGCAGCACCTGGAGGATGAGGAGCTGCAGCCCCCCAGGAGCAAGACCCCTTCCT
CACCCTGCCCAGCCAGCAAGGTGGTACGGCCCCTCCGGACCTTTCTGCACACAGTGCAGAGGAACCAGAT
GCTCACGACCCCGACCTCAGCCCCACGCAGCGTCATGAAGTCCTTTATTAAGCGCAACACTCCCCTGCGC
ATGGACCCCAAGTGCAGCTTCGTCGAGAAGGAGCGGCAGCGCCTGGAGCAGAAGGAGCAGCTGCAGAGGG
AACTGGAGGAGAAGAAGAAGAAGGAAGAGCAGCAGCGTCTGGCTGAGCGGCAGCTGCAGGAGGAGCAAGA
GAAGAAAGCCAAGGAGGCAGCAGGGGCCAGCAAGGCCCTGAATGTGACTGTGGACGTGCAGTCTCCAGCT
TGTACCTCATATCAGATGACTCCGCAAGGGCACAGGGCCCCTCCCAAGATCAACCCAGATAACTACGGGA
TGGATCTGAATAGCGACGACTCCACCGATGATGAGGCCCATCCCCGGAAGCCCATCCCCACCTGGGCCCG
AGGCACCCCGCTCAGCCAGGCTATCATTCACCAGTACTACCACCCACCGAACCTTCTGGAGCTCTTTGGA
ACCATTCTCCCACTGGACTTGGAGGATATCTTCAAGAAGAGCAAGCCCCGCTATCACAAGCGCACCAGCT
CTGCTGTCTGGAACTCACCGCCCCTGCAGGGCGCCAGGGTCCCCAGCAGCCTGGCCTACAGCCTGAAGAA
GCACAAGCTTTGACTCGAGCATGCATCTAGAGGGCCCTATTCTATAGTGTCACCTAAATGCTAGAGCTCG
CTGATCAGCCTCGACTGTGCCTTCTAGTTGCCAGCCATCTGTTGTTTGCCCCTCCCCCGTGCCTTCCTTG
ACCCTGGAAGGTGCCACTCCCACTGTCCTTTCCTAATAAAATGAGGAAATTGCATCGCATTGTCTGAGTA
GGTGTCATTCTATTCTGGGGGGTGGGGTGGGGCAGGACAGCAAGGGGGAGGATTGGGAAGACAATAGCAG
GCATGCTGGGGATGCGGTGGGCTCTATGGCTTCTGAGGCGGAAAGAACCAGCTGGGGCTCTAGGGGGTAT
CCCC
[124 nt withheld, positions 3435-3558]
C
[91 nt withheld, positions 3560-3650]
A
[49 nt withheld, positions 3652-3700]
CCTTTGACGTTGGAGTCCACGTTCTTT
[37 nt withheld, positions 3728-3764]
ACCCTATCTCGGTCTATTCTTTTGATTTATAAGGGATTTTGCCGATTTCGGCCTATTGGTTAAAAAATGA
GCTGATTTAACAAAAATTTAACGCGAATTAATTCTGTGGAATGTGTGTCAGTTAGGGTGTGGAAAGTCCC
CAGGCTCCCCAGCAGGCAGAAGTATGCAAAGCATGCATCTCAATTAGTCAGCAACCAGGTGTGGAAAGTC
CCCAGGCTCCCCAGCAGGCAGAAGTATGCAAAGCATGCATCTCAATTAGTCAGCAACCATAGTCCCGCCC
CTAACTCCGCCCATCCCGCCCCTAACTCCGCCCAGTTCCGCCCATTCTCCGCCCCATGGCTGACTAATTT
TTTTTATTTATGCAGAGGCCGAGGCCGCCTCTGCCTCTGAGCTATTCCAGAAGTAGTGAGGAGGCTTTTT
TGGAGGCCTAGGCTTTTGCAAAAAGCTCCCGGGAGCTTGTATATCCATTTTCGGATCTGATCAAGAGACA
GGATGAGGATCGTTTCGCATGATTGAACAAGATGGATTGCACGCAGGTTCTCCGGCCGCTTGGGTGGAGA
GGCTATTCGGCTATGACTGGGCACAACAGACAATCGGCTGCTCTGATGCCGCCGTGTTCCGGCTGTCAGC
GCAGGGGCGCCCGGTTCTTTTTGTCAAGACCGACCTGTCCGGTGCCCTGAATGAACTGCAGGACGAGGCA
GCGCGGCTATCGTGGCTGGCCACGACGGGCGTTCCTTGCGCAGCTGTGCTCGACGTTGTCACTGAAGCGG
GAAGGGACTGGCTGCTATTGGGCGAAGTGCCGGGGCAGGATCTCCTGTCATCTCACCTTGCTCCTGCCGA
GAAAGTATCCATCATGGCTGATGCAATGCGGCGGCTGCATACGCTTGATCCGGCTACCTGCCCATTCGAC
CACCAAGCGAAACATCGCATCGAGCGAGCACGTACTCGGATGGAAGCCGGTCTTGTCGATCAGGATGATC
TGGACGAAGAGCATCAGGGGCTCGCGCCAGCCGAACTGTTCGCCAGGCTCAAGGCGCGCATGCCCGACGG
CGAGGATCTCGTCGTGACCCATGGCGATGCCTGCTTGCCGAATATCATGGTGGAAAATGGCCGCTTTTCT
GGATTCATCGACTGTGGCCGGCTGGGTGTGGCGGACCGCTATCAGGACATAGCGTTGGCTACCCGTGATA
TTGCTGAAGAGCTTGGCGGCGAATGGGCTGACCGCTTCCTCGTGCTTTACGGTATCGCCGCTCCCGATTC
GCAGCGCATCGCCTTCTATCGCCTTCTTGACGAGTTCTTCTGAGCGGGACTCTGGGGTTCGAAATGACCG
ACCAAGCGACGCCCAACCTGCCATCACGAGATTTCGATTCCACCGCCGCCTTCTATGAAAGGTTGGGCTT
CGGAATCGTTTTCCGGGACGCCGGCTGGATGATCCTCCAGCGCGGGGATCTCATGCTGGAGTTCTTCGCC
CACCCCAACTTGTTTATTGCAGCTTATAATGGTTACAAATAAAGCAATAGCATCACAAATTTCACAAATA
AAGCATTTTTTTCACTGCATTCTAGTTGTGGTTTGTCCAAACTCATCAATGTATCTTATCATGTCTGTAT
ACCGTCGACCTCTAGCTAGAGCTTGGCGTAATCATGGTCATAGCTGTTTCCTGTGTGAAATTGTTATCCG
CTCACAATTCCACACAACATACGAGCCGGAAGCATAAAGTGTAAAGCCTGGGGTGCCTAATGAGTGAGCT
AACTCACATTAATTGCGTTGCGCTCACTGCCCGCTTTCCAGTCGGGAAACCTGTCGTGCCAGCTGCATTA
ATGAATCGGCCAACGCGCGGGGAGAGGCGGTTTGCGTATTGGGCGCTCTTCCGCTTCCTCGCTCACTGAC
TCGCTGCGCTCGGTCGTTCGGCTGCGGCGAGCGGTATCAGCTCACTCAAAGGCGGTAATACGGTTATCCA
CAGAATCAGGGGATAACGCAGGAAAGAACATGTGAGCAAAAGGCCAGCAAAAGGCCAGGAACCGTAAAAA
GGCCGCGTTGCTGGCGTTTTTCCATAGGCTCCGCCCCCCTGACGAGCATCACAAAAATCGACGCTCAAGT
CAGAGGTGGCGAAACCCGACAGGACTATAAAGATACCAGGCGTTTCCCCCTGGAAGCTCCCTCGTGCGCT
CTCCTGTTCCGACCCTGCCGCTTACCGGATACCTGTCCGCCTTTCTCCCTTCGGGAAGCGTGGCGCTTTC
TCATAGCTCACGCTGTAGGTATCTCAGTTCGGTGTAGGTCGTTCGCTCCAAGCTGGGCTGTGTGCACGAA
CCCCCCGTTCAGCCCGACCGCTGCGCCTTATCCGGTAACTATCGTCTTGAGTCCAACCCGGTAAGACACG
ACTTATCGCCACTGGCAGCAGCCACTGGTAACAGGATTAGCAGAGCGAGGTATGTAGGCGGTGCTACAGA
GTTCTTGAAGTGGTGGCCTAACTACGGCTACACTAGAAGAACAGTATTTGGTATCTGCGCTCTGCTGAAG
CCAGTTACCTTCGGAAAAAGAGTTGGTAGCTCTTGATCCGGCAAACAAACCACCGCTGGTAGCGGTGGTT
TTTTTGTTTGCAAGCAGCAGATTACGCGCAGAAAAAAAGGATCTCAAGAAGATCCTTTGATCTTTTCTAC
GGGGTCTGACGCTCAGTGGAACGAAAACTCACGTTAAGGGATTTTGGTCATGAGATTATCAAAAAGGATC
TTCACCTAGATCCTTTTAAATTAAAAATGAAGTTTTAAATCAATCTAAAGTATATATGAGTAAACTTGGT
CTGACAGTTACCAATGCTTAATCAGTGAGGCACCTATCTCAGCGATCTGTCTATTTCGTTCATCCATAGT
TGCCTGACTCCCCGTCGTGTAGATAACTACGATACGGGAGGGCTTACCATCTGGCCCCAGTGCTGCAATG
ATACCGCGAGACCCACGCTCACCGGCTCCAGATTTATCAGCAATAAACCAGCCAGCCGGAAGGGCCGAGC
GCAGAAGTGGTCCTGCAACTTTATCCGCCTCCATCCAGTCTATTAATTGTTGCCGGGAAGCTAGAGTAAG
TAGTTCGCCAGTTAATAGTTTGCGCAACGTTGTTGCCATTGCTACAGGCATCGTGGTGTCACGCTCGTCG
TTTGGTATGGCTTCATTCAGCTCCGGTTCCCAACGATCAAGGCGAGTTACATGATCCCCCATGTTGTGCA
AAAAAGCGGTTAGCTCCTTCGGTCCTCCGATCGTTGTCAGAAGTAAGTTGGCCGCAGTGTTATCACTCAT
GGTTATGGCAGCACTGCATAATTCTCTTACTGTCATGCCATCCGTAAGATGCTTTTCTGTGACTGGTGAG
TACTCAACCAAGTCATTCTGAGAATAGTGTATGCGGCGACCGAGTTGCTCTTGCCCGGCGTCAATACGGG
ATAATACCGCGCCACATAGCAGAACTTTAAAAGTGCTCATCATTGGAAAACGTTCTTCGGGGCGAAAACT
CTCAAGGATCTTACCGCTGTTGAGATCCAGTTCGATGTAACCCACTCGTGCACCCAACTGATCTTCAGCA
TCTTTTACTTTCACCAGCGTTTCTGGGTGAGCAAAAACAGGAAGGCAAAATGCCGCAAAAAAGGGAATAA
GGGCGACACGGAAATGTTGAATACTCATACTCTTCCTTTTTCAATATTATTGAAGCATTTATCAGGGTTA
TTGTCTCATGAGCGGATACATATTTGAATGTATTTAGAAAAATAAACAAATAGGGGTTCCGCGCACATTT
CCCCGAAAAGTGCCACCTGACGTC
Features (pLannotate 1.2.2; 21 found; start..end, strand, type, name):
     28..80      -  misc_feature   bom (fragment): basis of mobility region from pBR322
    235..614     +  enhancer       CMV enhancer: human cytomegalovirus immediate early enhancer
    615..818     +  promoter       CMV promoter: human cytomegalovirus (CMV) immediate early promoter
    814..847     +  LTR            5' LTR (truncated) (fragment): truncated 5' long terminal repeat (LTR) from HIV-1
    863..881     +  promoter       T7 promoter: promoter for bacteriophage T7 RNA polymerase
    943..3084    +  CDS            INCENP (fragment): INCE_HUMAN - Experimental evidence at protein level: Swiss-Prot protein existence level 1. Component of the chromosomal passenger complex (CPC), a complex that acts as a key regulator of mitosis. The CPC complex has essential functions at the centromere in ensuring correct chromosome alignment and segregation and is required for chromatin-induced microtubule stabilization and spindle assembly. Acts as a scaffold regulating CPC localization and activity. The C-terminus associates with AURKB or AURKC, the N-terminus associated with BIRC5/survivin and CDCA8/borealin tethers the CPC to the inner c
   3121..3139    -  promoter       SP6 promoter: promoter for bacteriophage SP6 RNA polymerase
   3165..3389    +  polyA_signal   bGH poly(A) signal: bovine growth hormone polyadenylation signal
   3393..3414    +  promoter       SV40 promoter (fragment): SV40 enhancer and early promoter
   3435..3863    +  rep_origin     f1 ori (sequence partly withheld): f1 bacteriophage origin of replication; arrow indicates direction of (+) strand synthesis
   3877..4206    +  promoter       SV40 promoter: SV40 enhancer and early promoter
   4273..5064    +  CDS            neo: KKA2_KLEPN - Also known as kan, nptII. Experimental evidence at protein level: Swiss-Prot protein existence level 1. Resistance to kanamycin, neomycin, paromomycin, ribostamycin, butirosin and gentamicin B. From Klebsiella pneumoniae.
   5088..5246    +  CDS            ble (fragment): BLE_KLEPN - Experimental evidence at protein level: Swiss-Prot protein existence level 1. Binding protein with a strong affinity to the bleomycin family of antibiotics. Binds to CL990; an antimitotic-antibiotic compound. From Klebsiella pneumoniae.
   5241..5362    +  polyA_signal   SV40 poly(A) signal: SV40 polyadenylation signal
   5435..5451    -  protein_bind   lac operator: The lac repressor binds to the lac operator to inhibit transcription in E. coli. This inhibition can be relieved by adding lactose or isopropyl-β-D-thiogalactopyranoside (IPTG). lac repressor encoded by lacI
   5459..5489    -  promoter       lac promoter: promoter for the E. coli lac operon
   5504..5525    -  protein_bind   CAP binding site: CAP binding activates transcription in the presence of cAMP. E. coli catabolite activator protein
   5538..5630    -  CDS            lacI (fragment): lac repressor; lacI; The lac repressor binds to the lac operator to inhibit transcription in E. coli. This inhibition can be relieved by adding lactose or isopropyl-β-D-thiogalactopyranoside (IPTG).
   5813..6401    -  rep_origin     ori: high-copy-number ColE1/pMB1/pBR322/pUC origin of replication
   6572..7432    -  CDS            AmpR: β-lactamase; bla; confers resistance to ampicillin, carbenicillin, and related antibiotics
   7433..7537    -  promoter       AmpR promoter: bla
