[The description below was written by a language model from this plasmid's Addgene catalogue record and pLannotate feature annotations shown in this document.]
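Description:
pCR3-vsv-INCENP d543-746 is a mammalian expression plasmid built on the pCR3 backbone that produces a deletion mutant of human INCENP, the scaffold subunit of the chromosomal passenger complex (CPC). The full sequenced record is about 7.6 kb. It is maintained in E. coli as a high-copy plasmid through a ColE1/pUC-type origin with ampicillin selection from the β-lactamase gene. An f1 origin is also present, which allows single-stranded DNA production. A separate cassette with the SV40 enhancer/early promoter driving the neomycin phosphotransferase gene, terminated by an SV40 polyadenylation signal, provides the standard means of G418 selection in transfected mammalian cells. Short annotated fragments (ble, lacI, an HIV-1 LTR match, bom) appear to be backbone remnants rather than functional parts.

The payload is driven by the CMV immediate-early enhancer and promoter and terminated by the bovine growth hormone polyadenylation signal. The INCENP coding region, roughly 2.1 kb, lacks residues 543–746, which the record describes as the alpha-helical segment, and it carries an N-terminal VSV epitope tag for detection. The tag is listed in the catalogue fields but is not separately annotated in the feature table. T7 and SP6 promoters flank the insert and can serve for in vitro transcription or as sequencing primer sites. The cloning sites are not recorded.

INCENP links survivin and borealin through its N-terminus and binds Aurora B through its C-terminus. Removing the central helical region therefore lets researchers test how that domain contributes to CPC function. The associated study concerns the complex's role in spindle checkpoint control, as distinct from its role in correcting microtubule–kinetochore attachments.
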