Addgene plasmid #108473: pCR3-vsv-INCENP d543-746
Purpose: expression of vsv-INCENP d543-746
Depositing lab: Susanne Lens. Depositing organization: University Medical Centre Utrecht. Publication: The chromosomal passenger complex controls spindle checkpoint function independent from its role in correcting microtubule kinetochore interactions. Vader G, Cruijsen CW, van Harn T, Vromans MJ, Medema RH, Lens SM. Mol Biol Cell. 2007 Nov;18(11):4553-64. doi: 10.1091/mbc.E07-04-0328. Epub 2007 Aug 15. PubMed 17699588.
Backbone
  Vector backbone: pCR3
  Backbone size w/o insert (bp): 5000
  Vector type: Mammalian Expression
Growth in bacteria
  Bacterial resistance: Ampicillin, 100 μg/mL
  Growth temperature: 37°C
  Growth strain: DH5alpha
  Copy number: High Copy
Gene/Insert
  Gene/Insert name: INCENP d543-746 AA
  Species: H. sapiens (human)
  Insert size (bp): 2151
  Mutation: Delta Alpha helix, aa543-746 deleted
  Entrez Gene: INCENP
  Promoter: CMV
  Tag / fusion protein: VSV (N terminal on insert)
  Cloning method: Restriction Enzyme; 5′ cloning site Unknown (unknown if destroyed); 3′ cloning site Unknown (unknown if destroyed)
Terms and licenses: Academic/Nonprofit Terms; Industry Terms: Not Available to Industry
How to cite: pCR3-vsv-INCENP d543-746 was a gift from Susanne Lens (Addgene plasmid # 108473 ; http://n2t.net/addgene:108473 ; RRID:Addgene_108473)
